Addgene plasmid #42766: TAL3303
Depositing lab: Keith Joung. Depositing organization: Massachusetts General Hospital. Publication: Targeted gene disruption in somatic zebrafish cells using engineered TALENs. Sander JD, Cade L, Khayter C, Reyon D, Peterson RT, Joung JK, Yeh JR. Nat Biotechnol. 2011 Aug 5;29(8):697-8. doi: 10.1038/nbt.1934. PubMed 21822241.
Backbone
  Vector backbone: JDS78
  Backbone manufacturer: Addgene plasmid #32290
  Backbone size w/o insert (bp): 6447
  Vector type: Mammalian Expression ; T7
Growth in bacteria
  Bacterial resistance: Ampicillin, 100 μg/mL
  Growth temperature: 37°C
  Growth strain: XL1 Blue
  Copy number: High Copy
Gene/Insert
  Gene/Insert name: ZebrafishCommunity-lrrtm1-right (alt name: lrrtm1)
  Species: D. rerio (zebrafish)
  Insert size (bp): 1640
  Entrez Gene: lrrtm1 (a.k.a. im:6904481)
  Promoter: CMV
  Tag / fusion protein: 3X Flag (N terminal on backbone); WT FOKI (C terminal on backbone)
  Cloning method: Restriction Enzyme; 5′ cloning site N/A (destroyed during cloning); 3′ cloning site N/A (destroyed during cloning)
  Sequencing primers: 5′ CMV-F; 3′ BGH-rev
Terms and licenses: Academic/Nonprofit Terms; Industry Terms: Not Available to Industry
Depositor comments: Target binding site: TATCAGCCCAGGGGGCTT It is strongly recommended that users perform a diagnostic digest to verify this plasmid prior to use. For example, a double digest of the plasmid with BamHI and KpnI should result in two bands at 2.3kb and 5.8kb.
How to cite: TAL3303 was a gift from Keith Joung (Addgene plasmid # 42766 ; http://n2t.net/addgene:42766 ; RRID:Addgene_42766)
