[The description below was written by a language model from this plasmid's Addgene catalogue record.]
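Description:
TAL3303 is a TALEN expression plasmid built on the JDS78 backbone, a roughly 6.4 kb vector classified for mammalian expression that also carries a T7 element. It encodes the "right" half of a TALEN pair directed against the zebrafish (Danio rerio) gene lrrtm1. The plasmid is maintained in E. coli at high copy number under ampicillin selection. The record does not include a feature table, so the origin of replication and other backbone details are not explicitly listed.

The approximately 1.6 kb insert is an engineered array of TAL effector repeats designed to recognise a specific 18-nucleotide site in the lrrtm1 locus. It was placed into the backbone by restriction cloning that destroyed the junction sites. This puts it in frame with elements supplied by the vector: an N-terminal 3X FLAG tag for detection and a C-terminal wild-type FokI nuclease domain. Expression is driven by the CMV promoter. The T7 designation suggests a T7 promoter that would allow in vitro transcription of mRNA, a common delivery route for zebrafish embryos, although the record does not describe this use directly. The BGH reverse sequencing primer implies a BGH polyadenylation region downstream of the coding sequence.

Because FokI cleaves DNA only as a dimer, this construct is meant to be used with a partner "left" TALEN that binds the opposite strand nearby. Together the two monomers create a double-strand break between their sites, and error-prone repair can then disrupt the gene. The associated publication concerns targeted gene disruption in somatic zebrafish cells, and the insert name suggests this plasmid belongs to a zebrafish community TALEN set.
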