>Addgene plasmid #42766 | TAL3303 | depositor partial sequence | sequence record 57886 | TAL3303 sequence 2430 bps
TCTAGAGCTAGCACCATGGACTACAAAGACCATGACGGTGATTATAAAGATCATGACATCGATTACAAGG
ATGACGATGACAAGATGGCCCCCAAGAAGAAGAGGAAGGTGGGCATTCACCGCGGGGTACCTATGGTGGA
CTTGAGGACACTCGGTTATTCGCAACAGCAACAGGAGAAAATCAAGCCTAAGGTCAGGAGCACCGTCGCG
CAACACCACGAGGCGCTTGTGGGGCATGGCTTCACTCATGCGCATATTGTCGCGCTTTCACAGCACCCTG
CGGCGCTTGGGACGGTGGCTGTCAAATACCAAGATATGATTGCGGCCCTGCCCGAAGCCACGCACGAGGC
AATTGTAGGGGTCGGTAAACAGTGGTCGGGAGCGCGAGCACTTGAGGCGCTGCTGACTGTGGCGGGTGAG
CTTAGGGGGCCTCCGCTCCAGCTCGACACCGGGCAGCTGCTGAAGATCGCGAAGAGAGGGGGAGTAACAG
CGGTAGAGGCAGTGCACGCCTGGCGCAATGCGCTCACCGGGGCCCCCTTGAACCTGACCCCAGACCAGGT
AGTCGCAATCGCGTCGAACATTGGGGGAAAGCAAGCCCTGGAAACCGTGCAAAGGTTGTTGCCGGTCCTT
TGTCAAGACCACGGCCTTACACCGGAGCAAGTCGTGGCCATTGCAAGCAATGGGGGTGGCAAACAGGCTC
TTGAGACGGTTCAGAGACTTCTCCCAGTTCTCTGTCAAGCCCACGGGCTGACTCCCGATCAAGTTGTAGC
GATTGCGTCGCATGACGGAGGGAAACAAGCATTGGAGACTGTCCAACGGCTCCTTCCCGTGTTGTGTCAA
GCCCACGGTTTGACGCCTGCACAAGTGGTCGCCATCGCCTCCAATATTGGCGGTAAGCAGGCGCTGGAAA
CAGTACAGCGCCTGCTGCCTGTACTGTGCCAGGATCATGGACTGACCCCAGACCAGGTAGTCGCAATCGC
GAACAATAATGGGGGAAAGCAAGCCCTGGAAACCGTGCAAAGGTTGTTGCCGGTCCTTTGTCAAGACCAC
GGCCTTACACCGGAGCAAGTCGTGGCCATTGCATCCCACGACGGTGGCAAACAGGCTCTTGAGACGGTTC
AGAGACTTCTCCCAGTTCTCTGTCAAGCCCACGGGCTGACTCCCGATCAAGTTGTAGCGATTGCGTCGCA
TGACGGAGGGAAACAAGCATTGGAGACTGTCCAACGGCTCCTTCCCGTGTTGTGTCAAGCCCACGGTTTG
ACGCCTGCACAAGTGGTCGCCATCGCCAGCCATGATGGCGGTAAGCAGGCGCTGGAAACAGTACAGCGCC
TGCTGCCTGTACTGTGCCAGGATCATGGACTGACCCCAGACCAGGTAGTCGCAATCGCGTCGAACATTGG
GGGAAAGCAAGCCCTGGAAACCGTGCAAAGGTTGTTGCCGGTCCTTTGTCAAGACCACGGCCTTACACCG
GAGCAAGTCGTGGCCATTGCAAATAATAACGGTGGCAAACAGGCTCTTGAGACGGTTCAGAGACTTCTCC
CAGTTCTCTGTCAAGCCCACGGGCTGACTCCCGATCAAGTTGTAGCGATTGCGAATAACAATGGAGGGAA
ACAAGCATTGGAGACTGTCCAACGGCTCCTTCCCGTGTTGTGTCAAGCCCACGGTTTGACGCCTGCACAA
GTGGTCGCCATCGCCAACAACAACGGCGGTAAGCAGGCGCTGGAAACAGTACAGCGCCTGCTGCCTGTAC
TGTGCCAGGATCATGGACTGACCCCAGACCAGGTAGTCGCAATCGCGAACAATAATGGGGGAAAGCAAGC
CCTGGAAACCGTGCAAAGGTTGTTGCCGGTCCTTTGTCAAGACCACGGCCTTACACCGGAGCAAGTCGTG
GCCATTGCAAATAATAACGGTGGCAAACAGGCTCTTGAGACGGTTCAGAGACTTCTCCCAGTTCTCTGTC
AAGCCCACGGGCTGACTCCCGATCAAGTTGTAGCGATTGCGTCGCATGACGGAGGGAAACAAGCATTGGA
GACTGTCCAACGGCTCCTTCCCGTGTTGTGTCAAGCCCACGGTTTGACGCCTGCACAAGTGGTCGCCATC
GCCTCGAATGGCGGCGGTAAGCAGGCGCTGGAAACAGTACAGCGCCTGCTGCCTGTACTGTGCCAGGATC
ATGGACTGACACCCGAACAGGTGGTCGCCATTGCTTCTAATGGGGGAGGACGGCCAGCCTTGGAGTCCAT
CGTAGCCCAATTGTCCAGGCCCGATCCCGCGTTGGCTGCGTTAACGAATGACCATCTGGTGGCGTTGGCA
TGTCTTGGTGGACGACCCGCGCTCGATGCAGTCAAAAAGGGTCTGCCTCATGCTCCCGCATTGATCAAAA
GAACCAACCGGCGGATTCCCGAGAGAACTTCCCATCGAGTCGCGGGATCC
