>Addgene plasmid #42766 | TAL3303 | addgene partial sequence | sequence record 60762 | JDS-TALEN-F 5'-TAGGGGTCGGTAAACAGTGG-3'
GTGGCGGGTGAGCTTAGGGGGCCTCCGCTCCAGCTCGACACCGGGCAGCTGCTGAAGATCGCGAAGAGAG
GGGGAGTAACAGCGGTAGAGGCAGTGCACGCCTGGCGCAATGCGCTCACCGGGGCCCCCTTGAACCTGAC
CCCAGACCAGGTAGTCGCAATCGCGTCGAACATTGGGGGAAAGCAAGCCCTGGAAACCGTGCAAAGGTTG
TTGCCGGTCCTTTGTCAAGACCACGGCCTTACACCGGAGCAAGTCGTGGCCATTGCAAGCAATGGGGGTG
GCAAACAGGCTCTTGAGACGGTTCAGAGACTTCTCCCAGTTCTCTGTCAAGCCCACGGGCTGACTCCCGA
TCAAGTTGTAGCGATTGCGTCGCATGACGGAGGGAAACAAGCATTGGAGACTGTCCAACGGCTCCTTCCC
GTGTTGTGTCAAGCCCACGGTTTGACGCCTGCACAAGTGGTCGCCATCGCCTCCAATATTGGCGGTAAGC
AGGCGCTGGAAACAGTACAGCGCCTGCTGCCTGTACTGTGCCAGGATCATGGACTGACCCCAGACCAGGT
AGTCGCAATCGCGAACAATAATGGGGGAAAGCAAGCCCTGGAAACCGTGCAAAGGTTGTTGCCGGTCCTT
TGTCAAGACCACGGCCTTACACCGGAGCAAGTCGTGGCCATTGCATCCCACGACGGTGGCAAACAGGCTC
TTGAGACGGTTCAGAGACTTCTCCCAGTTCTCTGTCAAGCCCACGGGCTGACTCCCGATCAAGTTGTAGC
GATTGCGTCGCATGACGGAGGGAAACAAGCATTGGAGACTGTCCAACGGCTCCTTCCCGTGTTGTGTCAA
GCCCACGGTTTGACGCCTGCACAAGTGGTCGCCATCGCCAGCCATGATGGCGGTAAGCAGGCGCTGGAAA
CAGTAC
